>Addgene plasmid #45186 | AAV-EF1a-BbChT | addgene full sequence | sequence record 200285 | Addgene NGS Result
CGTGCGGACCGAGCGGCCGCAGGAACCCCTAGTGATGGAGTTGGCCACTCCCTCTCTGCGCGCTCGCTCG
CTCACTGAGGCCGGGCGACCAAAGGTCGCCCGACGCCCGGGCTTTGCCCGGGCGGCCTCAGTGAGCGAGC
GAGCGCGCAGCTGCCTGCAGGGGCGCCTGATGCGGTATTTTCTCCTTACGCATCTGTGCGGTATTTCACA
CCGCATA
[95 nt withheld, positions 218-312]
T
[46 nt withheld, positions 314-359]
C
[141 nt withheld, positions 361-501]
CCTTTGACGTTGGAGTCCACGTTCTTT
[37 nt withheld, positions 529-565]
ACTCTATCTCGGGCTATTCTTTTGATTTATAAGGGATTTTGCCGATTTCGGTCTATTGGTTAAAAAATGA
GCTGATTTAACAAAAATTTAACGCGAATTTTAACAAAATATTAACGTTTACAATTTTATGGTGCACTCTC
AGTACAATCTGCTCTGATGCCGCATAGTTAAGCCAGCCCCGACACCCGCCAACACCCGCTGACGCGCCCT
GACGGGCTTGTCTGCTCCCGGCATCCGCTTACAGACAAGCTGTGACCGTCTCCGGGAGCTGCATGTGTCA
GAGGTTTTCACCGTCATCACCGAAACGCGCGAGACGAAAGGGCCTCGTGATACGCCTATTTTTATAGGTT
AATGTCATGATAATAATGGTTTCTTAGACGTCAGGTGGCACTTTTCGGGGAAATGTGCGCGGAACCCCTA
TTTGTTTATTTTTCTAAATACATTCAAATATGTATCCGCTCATGAGACAATAACCCTGATAAATGCTTCA
ATAATATTGAAAAAGGAAGAGTATGAGTATTCAACATTTCCGTGTCGCCCTTATTCCCTTTTTTGCGGCA
TTTTGCCTTCCTGTTTTTGCTCACCCAGAAACGCTGGTGAAAGTAAAAGATGCTGAAGATCAGTTGGGTG
CACGAGTGGGTTACATCGAACTGGATCTCAACAGCGGTAAGATCCTTGAGAGTTTTCGCCCCGAAGAACG
TTTTCCAATGATGAGCACTTTTAAAGTTCTGCTATGTGGCGCGGTATTATCCCGTATTGACGCCGGGCAA
GAGCAACTCGGTCGCCGCATACACTATTCTCAGAATGACTTGGTTGAGTACTCACCAGTCACAGAAAAGC
ATCTTACGGATGGCATGACAGTAAGAGAATTATGCAGTGCTGCCATAACCATGAGTGATAACACTGCGGC
CAACTTACTTCTGACAACGATCGGAGGACCGAAGGAGCTAACCGCTTTTTTGCACAACATGGGGGATCAT
GTAACTCGCCTTGATCGTTGGGAACCGGAGCTGAATGAAGCCATACCAAACGACGAGCGTGACACCACGA
TGCCTGTAGCAATGGCAACAACGTTGCGCAAACTATTAACTGGCGAACTACTTACTCTAGCTTCCCGGCA
ACAATTAATAGACTGGATGGAGGCGGATAAAGTTGCAGGACCACTTCTGCGCTCGGCCCTTCCGGCTGGC
TGGTTTATTGCTGATAAATCTGGAGCCGGTGAGCGTGGGTCTCGCGGTATCATTGCAGCACTGGGGCCAG
ATGGTAAGCCCTCCCGTATCGTAGTTATCTACACGACGGGGAGTCAGGCAACTATGGATGAACGAAATAG
ACAGATCGCTGAGATAGGTGCCTCACTGATTAAGCATTGGTAACTGTCAGACCAAGTTTACTCATATATA
CTTTAGATTGATTTAAAACTTCATTTTTAATTTAAAAGGATCTAGGTGAAGATCCTTTTTGATAATCTCA
TGACCAAAATCCCTTAACGTGAGTTTTCGTTCCACTGAGCGTCAGACCCCGTAGAAAAGATCAAAGGATC
TTCTTGAGATCCTTTTTTTCTGCGCGTAATCTGCTGCTTGCAAACAAAAAAACCACCGCTACCAGCGGTG
GTTTGTTTGCCGGATCAAGAGCTACCAACTCTTTTTCCGAAGGTAACTGGCTTCAGCAGAGCGCAGATAC
CAAATACTGTTCTTCTAGTGTAGCCGTAGTTAGGCCACCACTTCAAGAACTCTGTAGCACCGCCTACATA
CCTCGCTCTGCTAATCCTGTTACCAGTGGCTGCTGCCAGTGGCGATAAGTCGTGTCTTACCGGGTTGGAC
TCAAGACGATAGTTACCGGATAAGGCGCAGCGGTCGGGCTGAACGGGGGGTTCGTGCACACAGCCCAGCT
TGGAGCGAACGACCTACACCGAACTGAGATACCTACAGCGTGAGCTATGAGAAAGCGCCACGCTTCCCGA
AGGGAGAAAGGCGGACAGGTATCCGGTAAGCGGCAGGGTCGGAACAGGAGAGCGCACGAGGGAGCTTCCA
GGGGGAAACGCCTGGTATCTTTATAGTCCTGTCGGGTTTCGCCACCTCTGACTTGAGCGTCGATTTTTGT
GATGCTCGTCAGGGGGGCGGAGCCTATGGAAAAACGCCAGCAACGCGGCCTTTTTACGGTTCCTGGCCTT
TTGCTGGCCTTTTGCTCACATGTCCTGCAGGCAGCTGCGCGCTCGCTCGCTCACTGAGGCCGCCCGGGCG
TCGGGCGACCTTTGGTCGCCCGGCCTCAGTGAGCGAGCGAGCGCGCAGAGAGGGAGTGGCCAACTCCATC
ACTAGGGGTTCCTGCGGCCGCACGCGTAAGCTTTGCAAAGATGGATAAAGTTTTAAACAGAGAGGAATCT
TTGCAGCTAATGGACCTTCTAGGTCTTGAAAGGAGTGGGAATTGGCTCCGGTGCCCGTCAGTGGGCAGAG
CGCACATCGCCCACAGTCCCCGAGAAGTTGGGGGGAGGGGTCGGCAATTGAACCGGTGCCTAGAGAAGGT
GGCGCGGGGTAAACTGGGAAAGTGATGTCGTGTACTGGCTCCGCCTTTTTCCCGAGGGTGGGGGAGAACC
GTATATAAGTGCAGTAGTCGCCGTGAACGTTCTTTTTCGCAACGGGTTTGCCGCCAGAACACAGGTAAGT
GCCGTGTGTGGTTCCCGCGGGCCTGGCCTCTTTACGGGTTATGGCCCTTGCGTGCCTTGAATTACTTCCA
CCTGGCTGCAGTACGTGATTCTTGATCCCGAGCTTCGGGTTGGAAGTGGGTGGGAGAGTTCGAGGCCTTG
CGCTTAAGGAGCCCCTTCGCCTCGTGCTTGAGTTGAGGCCTGGCCTGGGCGCTGGGGCCGCCGCGTGCGA
ATCTGGTGGCACCTTCGCGCCTGTCTCGCTGCTTTCGATAAGTCTCTAGCCATTTAAAATTTTTGATGAC
CTGCTGCGACGCTTTTTTTCTGGCAAGATAGTCTTGTAAATGCGGGCCAAGATCTGCACACTGGTATTTC
GGTTTTTGGGGCCGCGGGCGGCGACGGGGCCCGTGCGTCCCAGCGCACATGTTCGGCGAGGCGGGGCCTG
CGAGCGCGGCCACCGAGAATCGGACGGGGGTAGTCTCAAGCTGGCCGGCCTGCTCTGGTGCCTGGCCTCG
CGCCGCCGTGTATCGCCCCGCCCTGGGCGGCAAGGCTGGCCCGGTCGGCACCAGTTGCGTGAGCGGAAAG
ATGGCCGCTTCCCGGCCCTGCTGCAGGGAGCTCAAAATGGAGGACGCGGCGCTCGGGAGAGCGGGCGGGT
GAGTCACCCACACAAAGGAAAAGGGCCTTTCCGTCCTCAGCCGTCGCTTCATGTGACTCCACGGAGTACC
GGGCGCCGTCCAGGCACCTCGATTAGTTCTCGAGCTTTTGGAGTACGTCGTCTTTAGGTTGGGGGGAGGG
GTTTTATGCGATGGAGTTTCCCCACACTGAGTGGGTGGAGACTGAAGTTAGGCCAGCTTGGCACTTGATG
TAATTCTCCTTGGAATTTGCCCTTTTTGAGTTTGGATCTTGGTTCATTCTCAAGCCTCAGACAGTGGTTC
AAAGTTTTTTTCTTCCATTTCAGGTGTCGTGAGGTACCTACCGTTCGTATAGCATACATTATACGAAGTT
ATTTAGGAGAGCACACACTTGCAGCTCATGCAGCCGGGGCCACTCTCATCAGGAGGGTTCAGCTTACTCA
CGCGTGCACTCTTGTACAGCTCGTCCATGCCGCCGGTGGAGTGGCGGCCCTCGGCGCGTTCGTACTGTTC
CACGATGGTGTAGTCCTCGTTGTGGGAGGTGATGTCCAACTTGATGTTGACGTTGTAGGCGCCGGGCAGC
TGCACGGGCTTCTTGGCCTTGTAGGTGGTCTTGACCTCAGCGTCGTAGTGGCCGCCGTCCTTCAGCTTCA
GCCTCTGCTTGATCTCGCCCTTCAGGGCGCCGTCCTCGGGGTACATCCGCTCGGAGGAGGCCTCCCAGCC
CATGGTCTTCTTCTGCATTACGGGGCCGTCGGAGGGGAAGTTGGTGCCGCGCAGCTTCACCTTGTAGATG
AACTCGCCGTCCTGCAGGGAGGAGTCCTGGGTCACGGTCACCACGCCGCCGTCCTCGAAGTTCATCACGC
GCTCCCACTTGAAGCCCTCGGGGAAGGACAGCTTCAAGTAGTCGGGGATGTCGGCGGGGTGCTTCACGTA
GGCCTTGGAGCCGTACATGAACTGAGGGGACAGGATGTCCCAGGCGAAGGGCAGGGGGCCACCCTTGGTC
ACCTTCAGCTTGGCGGTCTGGGTGCCCTCGTAGGGGCGGCCCTCGCCCTCGCCCTCGATCTCGAACTCGT
GGCCGTTCACGGAGCCCTCCATGTGCACCTTGAAGCGCATGAACTCCTTGATGATGGCCATGTTATCCTC
CTCGCCCTTGCTCACCATGGTGGCATAACAAGGTATAATGTATGCTATACGAAGTTATGATATAACTTCG
TATAGCATACATTATACGAACGGTATCAGGAGAGCACACACTTGCAGCTCATGCAGCCGGGGCCACTCTC
ATCAGGAGGGTTCAGCTTACTCACGCGTGCACTCTTGTACAGCTCGTCCATGCCGTCGGTGGAGTTGCGG
GCCACGGCGCTCTCGTAAACGGTCACCTTGTTGTAGTCCTTGTCGTGGTTCAGGATCTCGATGCGGTGGT
CCACAAAGTGATAGTCGGGCAGCTTCACCGCCTTCTTGGCCCTGTAGATGGTCTTGAAGTCAACGCGGTG
GTGGCCGCCGCCCTCCAGCAGCAGCTTGTGCTTGACGTCGCCCTTCAGCACGCCGTCGCGCACGTACATC
CTCTCGGTGGAGGCGTCCCAGCCGGTGGTCTTCTTCTGCATCACGGGGCCGTTGGGGGGGAAGTTCTCGC
CCTTGAGGTGTATCTCGTAGATGAAGGAGTCCTCCTCCATGGAGATGTCGGACTTCACCTTCACGATGCC
CTTGTCCTCGAAGGTCATGGTGCGCTCCCAAGAGTAGCCCTCGGGGAAGGACTGCTTGAAGTAGTTGGGG
ATGTCGTCGGGGTACTTGGTGAAGGCCCTGTTGCCGTAGGCGAACGCGGTGGTCAGAATGTCGTAGGAGA
AGGGCAGGGGGGCTCCCTCCTTCACCTCCAGGTTGATGGTGTTGGTGCCGTCGTAGGGCTTGCCCTCGCC
CTCGCCCTCGATCACGAAGGCGTGGCCATTCACGTTGCCCTCCATCTTCAGCTTGATCTTCATGTCGGGC
TTGATTACGCCCATTGTGGTCTCCTCGCCCTTGCTCACCATGGTGGCATAACAAGGTATAATGTATGCTA
TACGAAGTTATGATATCAAGCTTATCGATAATCAACCTCTGGATTACAAAATTTGTGAAAGATTGACTGG
TATTCTTAACTATGTTGCTCCTTTTACGCTATGTGGATACGCTGCTTTAATGCCTTTGTATCATGCTATT
GCTTCCCGTATGGCTTTCATTTTCTCCTCCTTGTATAAATCCTGGTTGCTGTCTCTTTATGAGGAGTTGT
GGCCCGTTGTCAGGCAACGTGGCGTGGTGTGCACTGTGTTTGCTGACGCAACCCCCACTGGTTGGGGCAT
TGCCACCACCTGTCAGCTCCTTTCCGGGACTTTCGCTTTCCCCCTCCCTATTGCCACGGCGGAACTCATC
GCCGCCTGCCTTGCCCGCTGCTGGACAGGGGCTCGGCTGTTGGGCACTGACAATTCCGTGGTGTTGTCGG
GGAAATCATCGTCCTTTCCTTGGCTGCTCGCCTATGTTGCCACCTGGATTCTGCGCGGGACGTCCTTCTG
CTACGTCCCTTCGGCCCTCAATCCAGCGGACCTTCCTTCCCGCGGCCTGCTGCCGGCTCTGCGGCCTCTT
CCGCGTCTTCGCCTTCGCCCTCAGACGAGTCGGATCTCCCTTTGGGCCGCCTCCCCGCATCGATACCGAG
CGCTGCTCGAGAGATCTACGGGTGGCATCCCTGTGACCCCTCCCCAGTGCCTCTCCTGGCCCTGGAAGTT
GCCACTCCAGTGCCCACCAGCCTTGTCCTAATAAAATTAAGTTGCATCATTTTGTCTGACTAGGTGTCCT
TCTATAATATTATGGGGTGGAGGGGGGTGGTATGGAGCAAGGGGCAAGTTGGGAAGACAACCTGTAGGGC
CTGCGGGGTCTATTGGGAACCAAGCTGGAGTGCAGTGGCACAATCTTGGCTCACTGCAATCTCCGCCTCC
TGGGTTCAAGCGATTCTCCTGCCTCAGCCTCCCGAGTTGTTGGGATTCCAGGCATGCATGACCAGGCTCA
GCTAATTTTTGTTTTTTTGGTAGAGACGGGGTTTCACCATATTGGCCAGGCTGGTCTCCAACTCCTAATC
TCAGGTGATCTACCCACCTTGGCCTCCCAAATTGCTGGGATTACAGGCGTGAACCACTGCTCCCTTCCCT
GTCCTTCTGATTTTGTAGGTAACCA
Features (pLannotate 1.2.2; 23 found; start..end, strand, type, name):
     21..161     +  repeat_region  AAV2 ITR: inverted terminal repeat of adeno-associated virus serotype 2 inverted
    166..217     -  misc_feature   bom (fragment): basis of mobility region from pBR322
    236..691     +  rep_origin     f1 ori (sequence partly withheld): f1 bacteriophage origin of replication; arrow indicates direction of (+) strand synthesis
    692..741     -  misc_feature   bom (fragment): basis of mobility region from pBR322
    843..878     -  CDS            rop (fragment): Rop protein, which maintains plasmids at low copy number; rop
    973..1077    +  promoter       AmpR promoter: bla
   1078..1938    +  CDS            AmpR: β-lactamase; bla; confers resistance to ampicillin, carbenicillin, and related antibiotics
   2109..2697    +  rep_origin     ori: high-copy-number ColE1/pMB1/pBR322/pUC origin of replication
   2770..2797    +  repeat_region  AAV2 ITR (fragment): inverted terminal repeat of adeno-associated virus serotype 2 inverted
   2826..2853    +  repeat_region  AAV2 ITR (fragment): inverted terminal repeat of adeno-associated virus serotype 2 inverted
   2916..2982    +  CDS            small t antigen (fragment): SV40 (simian virus 40) small t antigen
   2989..4167    +  promoter       EF-1α promoter: strong constitutive promoter for human elongation factor EF-1α
   4174..4207    +  protein_bind   lox71: Left element (LE) mutant of loxP (Araki et al., 2010). Cre-mediated recombination occurs in the 8-bp core sequence (GCATACAT). Cre recombinase
   4210..4270    -  CDS            H-Ras (fragment): human small GTPase proto-oncoprotein
   4286..4993    -  CDS            mCherry: mCherry is a basic (constitutively fluorescent) red fluorescent protein published in 2004, derived from Discosoma sp.. It is reported to be a very rapidly-maturing monomer with low acid sensitivity.
   5000..5033    -  protein_bind   loxKR3: Right element (RE) mutant of loxP (Araki et al., 2010). Cre-mediated recombination occurs in the 8-bp core sequence (GCATACAT). Cre recombinase
   5037..5070    +  protein_bind   lox66: Right element (RE) mutant of loxP (Araki et al., 2010). Cre-mediated recombination occurs in the 8-bp core sequence (GCATACAT). Cre recombinase
   5071..5133    -  CDS            H-Ras (fragment): human small GTPase proto-oncoprotein
   5149..5856    -  CDS            mTFP1: mTFP1 is a basic (constitutively fluorescent) cyan fluorescent protein published in 2006, derived from Clavularia sp.. It has low acid sensitivity.
   5863..5896    -  protein_bind   loxKR3: Right element (RE) mutant of loxP (Araki et al., 2010). Cre-mediated recombination occurs in the 8-bp core sequence (GCATACAT). Cre recombinase
   5897..5915    +  misc_feature   MCS (fragment): pBluescript multiple cloning site
   5915..6503    +  misc_feature   WPRE: woodchuck hepatitis virus posttranscriptional regulatory element
   6535..7011    +  polyA_signal   hGH poly(A) signal: human growth hormone polyadenylation signal
