[The description below was written by a language model from this plasmid's Addgene catalogue record and pLannotate feature annotations shown in this document.]
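Description:
AAV-EF1a-BbChT is an adeno-associated virus transfer plasmid from the Brainbow toolbox, built on the pAAV-EF1a-WPRE backbone for Cre-dependent, stochastic multicolour labelling of mammalian cells. It is propagated in bacteria through a high-copy ColE1/pUC-type origin with ampicillin selection (AmpR), and it also carries an f1 phage origin. AAV2 inverted terminal repeats flank the expression cassette so that it can be packaged into recombinant AAV. One ITR is annotated intact and the other only as short fragments, which may reflect the difficulty of sequencing and annotating these repeats. The catalogue lists 1,700 bp for both the total vector size and the insert, but the sequenced record is 7,030 nt, so the 1,700 bp figure plausibly applies only to the insert.

The payload sits downstream of the human EF-1α promoter and consists of two coding units, both placed in the reverse orientation relative to the promoter: mCherry (red, Discosoma-derived) and mTFP1 (cyan/teal, Clavularia-derived). Each has an adjacent H-Ras fragment at its C-terminal end, which probably serves as a farnesylation signal for membrane targeting, although the record does not state this. The units are bracketed and separated by mutant lox sites annotated as lox71, lox66 and loxKR3, which are left-element and right-element loxP variants. Because neither fluorescent protein is in the sense orientation, no expression is expected without Cre. Cre-mediated inversion or excision between compatible sites can bring one or the other reading frame into the sense orientation, and LE/RE mutant pairs tend to make such recombination events irreversible. A WPRE and an hGH polyadenylation signal follow the cassette to enhance transcript stability and processing. The construct is typically delivered as virus into Cre-expressing tissue to distinguish neighbouring neurons by colour.
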