Addgene plasmid #45186: AAV-EF1a-BbChT
Depositing lab: Dawen Cai & Joshua Sanes. Depositing organization: Harvard University. Publication: Improved tools for the Brainbow toolbox. Cai D, Cohen KB, Luo T, Lichtman JW, Sanes JR. Nat Methods. 2013 May 5;10(6):540-7. doi: 10.1038/nmeth.2450. Epub 2013 May 5. PubMed 23817127.
Backbone
  Vector backbone: pAAV-EF1a-WPRE
  Total vector size (bp): 1700
  Vector type: Mammalian Expression, AAV ; adeno-associated viral
Growth in bacteria
  Bacterial resistance: Ampicillin, 100 μg/mL
  Growth temperature: 37°C
  Growth strain: NEB Stable
  Copy number: High Copy
Gene/Insert
  Gene/Insert name: pAAV-Ef1a-Brainbow/mCherry/mTFP-WPRE
  Species: coral fluorescent proteins
  Insert size (bp): 1700
  Promoter: human EF1a
  Cloning method: Restriction Enzyme; 5′ cloning site KpnI (not destroyed); 3′ cloning site EcoRV (not destroyed)
  Sequencing primers: 5′ gatcttggttcattctcaagcctcag; 3′ tagcgtaaaaggagcaacatagt
Resource information
  A portion of this plasmid was derived from a plasmid made by: cloned by Kim Cohen and Dawen Cai
Terms and licenses: Academic/Nonprofit Terms; Industry Terms: Not Available to Industry
How to cite: AAV-EF1a-BbChT was a gift from Dawen Cai & Joshua Sanes (Addgene plasmid # 45186 ; http://n2t.net/addgene:45186 ; RRID:Addgene_45186) For viral preps, please replace (Addgene plasmid # 45186) in the above sentence with: (Addgene viral prep # 45186-AAV9)
