>Addgene plasmid #45186 | AAV-EF1a-BbChT | addgene partial sequence | sequence record 72905 | WPRE-R 5'-CATAGCGTAAAAGGAGCAACA-3'
GTCAATCTTTCACAAATTTTGTAATCCAGAGGTTGATTATCGATAAGCTTGATATCATAACTTCGTATAG
CATACATTATACCTTGTTATGCCACCATGGTGAGCAAGGGCGAGGAGACCACAATGGGCGTAATCAAGCC
CGACATGAAGATCAAGCTGAAGATGGAGGGCAACGTGAATGGCCACGCCTTCGTGATCGAGGGCGAGGGC
GAGGGCAAGCCCTACGACGGCACCAACACCATCAACCTGGAGGTGAAGGAGGGAGCCCCCCTGCCCTTCT
CCTACGACATTCTGACCACCGCGTTCGCCTACGGCAACAGGGCCTTCACCAAGTACCCCGACGACATCCC
CAACTACTTCAAGCAGTCCTTCCCCGAGGGCTACTCTTGGGAGCGCACCATGACCTTCGAGGACAAGGGC
ATCGTGAAGGTGAAGTCCGACATCTCCATGGAGGAGGACTCCTTCATCTACGAGATACACCTCAAGGGCG
AGAACTTCCCCCCCAACGGCCCCGTGATGCAGAAGAAGACCACCGGCTGGGACGCCTCCACCGAGAGGAT
GTACGTGCGCGACGGCGTGCTGAAGGGCGACGTCAAGCACAAGCTGCTGCTGGAGGGCGGCGGCCACCAC
CGCGTTGACTTCAAGACCATCTACAGGGCCAAGAAGGCGGTGAAGCTGCCCGACTATCACTTTGTGGACC
ACCGCATCGAGATCCTGAACCACGACAAGGACTACAACAAGGTGACCGTTTACGAGAGCGCCGTGGCCCG
CAACTCCACCGACGGCATGGACGAGCTGTACAAGAGTGCACGCGTGAGTAAGCTGAACCCTCCTGATGAG
AGTGGCCCCGGCTGCATGAGCTGCAAGTGTGTGCTCTCCTGATACCGTTCGTATAATGTATGCTATACGA
AGTTAT
