>Addgene plasmid #45186 | AAV-EF1a-BbChT | addgene partial sequence | sequence record 72907 | Ef1a-Fwd
CATTTCAGGTGTCGTGAGGTACCTACCGTTCGTATAGCATACATTATACGAAGTTATTTAGGAGAGCACA
CACTTGCAGCTCATGCAGCCGGGGCCACTCTCATCAGGAGGGTTCAGCTTACTCACGCGTGCACTCTTGT
ACAGCTCGTCCATGCCGCCGGTGGAGTGGCGGCCCTCGGCGCGTTCGTACTGTTCCACGATGGTGTAGTC
CTCGTTGTGGGAGGTGATGTCCAACTTGATGTTGACGTTGTAGGCGCCGGGCAGCTGCACGGGCTTCTTG
GCCTTGTAGGTGGTCTTGACCTCAGCGTCGTAGTGGCCGCCGTCCTTCAGCTTCAGCCTCTGCTTGATCT
CGCCCTTCAGGGCGCCGTCCTCGGGGTACATCCGCTCGGAGGAGGCCTCCCAGCCCATGGTCTTCTTCTG
CATTACGGGGCCGTCGGAGGGGAAGTTGGTGCCGCGCAGCTTCACCTTGTAGATGAACTCGCCGTCCTGC
AGGGAGGAGTCCTGGGTCACGGTCACCACGCCGCCGTCCTCGAAGTTCATCACGCGCTCCCACTTGAAGC
CCTCGGGGAAGGACAGCTTCAAGTAGTCGGGGATGTCGGCGGGGTGCTTCACGTAGGCCTTGGAGCCGTA
CATGAACTGAGGGGACAGGATGTCCCAGGCGAAGGGCAGGGGGCCACCCTTGGTCACCTTCAGCTTGGCG
GTCTGGGTGCCCTCGTAGGGGCGGCCCTCGCCCTCGCCCTCGATCTCGAACTCGTGGCCGTTCACGGAGC
CCTCCATGTGCACCTTGAAGCGCATGAACTCCTTGATGATGGCCATGTTATCCTCCTCGCCCTTGCTCAC
CATGGTGGCATAACAAGGTATAATGTATGCTATACGA
